>Addgene plasmid #141659 | TFORF0675 | addgene full sequence | sequence record 326353 | Addgene NGS Result
ATGCGATCCAAGGCGAGGGCGAGGAAGCTAGCCAAAAGTGACGGTGACGTTGTAAATAATATGTATGAGC
CCAACCGGGACCTGCTGGCCAGCCACAGCGCGGAGGACGAGGCCGAGGACAGTGCCATGTCGCCCATCCC
CGTGGGGCCACCGTCCCCCTTCCCCACCAGCGAGGACTTCACCCCCAAGGAGGGCTCGCCGTACGAGGCC
CCTGTCTACATTCCTGAAGACATTCCGATCCCAGCAGACTTCGAGCTCCGAGAGTCCTCCATCCCAGGGG
CTGGCCTGGGGGTCTGGGCCAAGAGGAAGATGGAAGCCGGGGAGAGGCTGGGCCCCTGCGTGGTGGTGCC
CCGGGCGGCGGCAAAGGAGACAGACTTCGGATGGGAGCAAATACTGACGGACGTGGAAGTGTCGCCCCAG
GAAGGCTGCATCACAAAGATCTCCGAAGACCTGGGCAGTGAGAAGTTCTGCGTGGATGCAAATCAGGCGG
GGGCTGGCAGCTGGCTCAAGTACATCCGTGTGGCGTGCTCCTGCGATGACCAGAACCTCACCATGTGTCA
GATCAGTGAGCAGATTTACTATAAAGTCATTAAGGACATTGAGCCAGGTGAGGAGCTGCTGGTGCACGTG
AAGGAAGGCGTCTACCCCCTGGGCACAGTGCCGCCCGGCCTGGACGAGGAGCCCACGTTCCGCTGTGACG
AGTGTGACGAACTCTTCCAGTCCAAGCTGGACCTGCGGCGCCATAAGAAGTACACGTGTGGCTCAGTGGG
GGCTGCGCTCTACGAGGGCCTGGCTGAGGAGCTCAAGCCCGAGGGCCTTGGCGGTGGCAGCGGCCAAGCC
CACGAGTGCAAGGACTGCGAGCGGATGTTCCCCAACAAGTACAGCCTGGAGCAGCACATGGTCATCCACA
CGGAGGAGCGCGAGTACAAATGCGACCAGTGTCCCAAGGCCTTCAACTGGAAGTCCAACCTCATCCGCCA
CCAGATGTCCCACGACAGCGGCAAACGCTTCGAATGTGAAAACTGCGTGAAGGTGTTCACGGACCCCAGC
AACCTTCAGCGGCACATCCGCTCGCAGCACGTGGGCGCTCGGGCCCACGCCTGCCCCGACTGCGGGAAGA
CCTTCGCCACGTCCTCCGGCCTCAAGCAGCACAAGCATATCCACAGCACGGTGAAGCCTTTCATATGTGA
GGTCTGCCACAAGTCCTACACGCAGTTCTCCAACCTGTGCCGGCACAAGCGGATGCACGCCGACTGCCGC
ACGCAGATCAAGTGCAAGGACTGTGGCCAGATGTTCAGCACTACCTCCTCCCTCAACAAGCACCGGCGCT
TCTGCGAGGGCAAGAACCATTACACGCCGGGCGGCATCTTTGCCCCGGGCCTGCCCTTGACCCCCAGCCC
CATGATGGACAAGGCAAAACCCTCCCCCAGCCTCAATCACGCCAGCCTGGGCTTCAACGAGTACTTTCCC
TCCAGGCCGCACCCGGGGAGCCTGCCCTTCTCCACGGCGCCTCCCACGTTCCCCGCACTCACCCCCGGCT
TCCCGGGCATCTTCCCTCCATCCTTGTACCCCCGGCCGCCTCTGCTACCTCCCACATCGCTGCTCAAGAG
CCCCCTGAACCACACCCAGGACGCCAAGCTCCCCAGTCCCCTGGGGAACCCAGCCCTGCCCCTGGTCTCC
GCCGTCAGCAACAGCAGCCAGGGCACGACGGCAGCTGCGGGGCCCGAGGAGAAGTTCGAGAGCCGCCTGG
AGGACTCCTGTGTGGAGAAGCTGAAGACCAGGAGCAGCGACATGTCGGACGGCAGTGACTTTGAGGACGT
CAACACCACCACGGGGACCGACCTGGACACGACCACGGGGACGGGCTCGGACCTGGACAGCGACGTGGAC
AGCGACCCTGACAAGGACAAGGGCAAGGGCAAGTCCGCCGAGGGCCAGCCCAAGTTTGGGGGCGGCTTGG
CGCCCCCGGGGGCCCCGAACAGCGTGGCCGAGGTGCCTGTCTTCTATTCCCAGCACTCATTCTTCCCGCC
ACCCGACGAGCAGCTGCTGACTGCAACGGGCGCCGCCGGGGACTCCATCAAGGCCATCGCATCCATTGCC
GAGAAGTACTTTGGCCCCGGCTTCATGGGGATGCAGGAGAAGAAGCTGGGCTCGCTCCCCTACCACTCGG
CGTTCCCCTTCCAGTTCCTGCCCAACTTCCCCCACTCCCTTTACCCCTTCACGGACCGAGCCCTCGCCCA
CAACTTGCTGGTCAAGGCCGAGCCAAAGTCACCCCGGGACGCCCTCAAGGTGGGCGGCCCCAGTGCCGAG
TGCCCCTTTGATCTCACCACCAAGCCCAAAGACGTGAAGCCCATCCTGCCCATGCCCAAGGGCCCCTCGG
CCCCCGCATCCGGCGAGGAGCAGCCGCTGGACCTGAGCATCGGCAGCCGGGCCCGTGCCAGCCAAAACGG
CGGCGGGCGGGAGCCCCGCAAGAACCACGTCTATGGGGAACGCAAGCTGGGCGCCGGCGAGGGGCTGCCC
CAGGTGTGCCCGGCGCGGATGCCCCAGCAGCCCCCGCTCCACTACGCCAAGCCCTCGCCCTTCTTCATGG
ACCCCATCTACAGCAGGGTAGAAAAGCGGAAGGTCACAGACCCCGTGGGAGCCCTGAAGGAGAAGTACCT
GCGGCCGTCCCCGCTGCTCTTCCACCCCCAGATGTCAGCCATAGAGACCATGACAGAGAAGCTGGAGAGC
TTTGCAGCCATGAAGGCGGACTCGGGCAGCTCCCTGCAGCCCCTCCCCCACCACCCCTTCAACTTCCGGT
CCCCACCCCCAACGCTCTCCGACCCCATCCTCAGGAAGGGCAAGGAGCGATACACGTGCAGGTACTGTGG
GAAGATCTTCCCCAGATCAGCCAATCTCACCAGACACCTGAGGACGCACACTGGGGAGCAGCCGTACAGG
TGTAAGTACTGCGACCGCTCCTTCAGCATCTCTTCGAACCTCCAGCGGCACGTCCGGAACATCCACAACA
AGGAGAAGCCTTTCAAGTGCCACCTGTGCAACCGCTGCTTCGGGCAGCAGACCAACCTGGACCGGCACCT
CAAGAAGCACGAGCACGAGAACGCACCAGTGAGCCAGCACCCCGGGGTCCTCACGAACCACCTGGGGACC
AGCGCGTCCTCTCCCACCTCAGAGTCGGACAACCACGCACTTTTAGACGAGAAAGAAGACTCTTATTTCT
CGGAAATCAGAAACTTTATTGCCAATAGTGAGATGAACCAAGCATCAACGCGAACAGAGAAACGGGCGGA
CATGCAGATCGTGGACGGCAGTGCCCAGTGTCCAGGCCTAGCCAGTGAGAAGCAGGAGGACGTGGAGGAG
GAGGACGACGATGACCTGGAGGAGGACGATGAGGACAGCCTGGCCGGGAAGTCGCAGGATGACACCGTGT
CCCCCGCACCCGAGCCCCAGGCCGCCTACGAGGATGAGGAGGATGAGGAGCCAGCCGCCTCCCTGGCCGT
GGGCTTTGACCACACCCGAAGGTGTGCTGAGGACCACGAAGGCGGTCTGTTAGCTTTGGAGCCGATGCCG
ACTTTTGGGAAGGGGCTGGACCTCCGCAGAGCAGCTGAGGAAGCATTTGAAGTTAAAGATGTGCTTAATT
CCACCTTAGATTCTGAGGCTTTAAAACATACACTGTGCAGGCAGGCTAAGAACCAGGCATATGCAATGAT
GCTGTCCCTTTCCGAAGACACTCCTCTCCACACCCCCTCCCAGGGTTCTCTGGACGCTTGGTTGAAGGTC
ACTGGAGCCACGTCGGAGTCTGGAGCATTTCACCCCATCAACCACCTCTAGTAATGAACTAGTCCGTAAC
TTGAAAGTATTTCGATTTCTTGGCTTTATATATCTTGTGGAAAGGACGACGACTAAATATGCTTCCCACG
TGCACGCGTTAAGTCGACAATCAACCTCTGGATTACAAAATTTGTGAAAGATTGACTGGTATTCTTAACT
ATGTTGCTCCTTTTACGCTATGTGGATACGCTGCTTTAATGCCTTTGTATCATGCTATTGCTTCCCGTAT
GGCTTTCATTTTCTCCTCCTTGTATAAATCCTGGTTGCTGTCTCTTTATGAGGAGTTGTGGCCCGTTGTC
AGGCAACGTGGCGTGGTGTGCACTGTGTTTGCTGACGCAACCCCCACTGGTTGGGGCATTGCCACCACCT
GTCAGCTCCTTTCCGGGACTTTCGCTTTCCCCCTCCCTATTGCCACGGCGGAACTCATCGCCGCCTGCCT
TGCCCGCTGCTGGACAGGGGCTCGGCTGTTGGGCACTGACAATTCCGTGGTGTTGTCGGGGAAATCATCG
TCCTTTCCTTGGCTGCTCGCCTGTGTTGCCACCTGGATTCTGCGCGGGACGTCCTTCTGCTACGTCCCTT
CGGCCCTCAATCCAGCGGACCTTCCTTCCCGCGGCCTGCTGCCGGCTCTGCGGCCTCTTCCGCGTCTTCG
CCTTCGCCCTCAGACGAGTCGGATCTCCCTTTGGGCCGCCTCCCCGCGTCGACTTTAAGACCAATGACTT
ACAAGGCAGCTGTAGATCTTAGCCACTTTTTAAAAGAAAAGGGGGGACTGGAAGGGCTAATTCACTCCCA
ACGAAGACAAGATCTGCTTTTTGCTTGTACTGGGTCTCTCTGGTTAGACCAGATCTGAGCCTGGGAGCTC
TCTGGCTAACTAGGGAACCCACTGCTTAAGCCTCAATAAAGCTTGCCTTGAGTGCTTCAAGTAGTGTGTG
CCCGTCTGTTGTGTGACTCTGGTAACTAGAGATCCCTCAGACCCTTTTAGTCAGTGTGGAAAATCTCTAG
CAGTACGTATAGTAGTTCATGTCATCTTATTATTCAGTATTTATAACTTGCAAAGAAATGAATATCAGAG
AGTGAGAGGAACTTGTTTATTGCAGCTTATAATGGTTACAAATAAAGCAATAGCATCACAAATTTCACAA
ATAAAGCATTTTTTTCACTGCATTCTAGTTGTGGTTTGTCCAAACTCATCAATGTATCTTATCATGTCTG
GCTCTAGCTATCCCGCCCCTAACTCCGCCCATCCCGCCCCTAACTCCGCCCAGTTCCGCCCATTCTCCGC
CCCATGGCTGACTAATTTTTTTTATTTATGCAGAGGCCGAGGCCGCCTCGGCCTCTGAGCTATTCCAGAA
GTAGTGAGGAGGCTTTTTTGGAGGCCTAGGGACGTACCCAATTCGCCCTATAGTGAGTCGTATTACGCGC
GCTCACTGGCCGTCGTTTTACAACGTCGTGACTGGGAAAACCCTGGCGTTACCCAACTTAATCGCCTTGC
AGCACATCCCCCTTTCGCCAGCTGGCGTAATAGCGAAGAGGCCCGCACCGATCGCCCTTCCCAACAGTTG
CGCAGCCTGAATGGCGAATGGG
[124 nt withheld, positions 5413-5536]
C
[91 nt withheld, positions 5538-5628]
A
[49 nt withheld, positions 5630-5678]
CCTTTGACGTTGGAGTCCACGTTCTTT
[37 nt withheld, positions 5706-5742]
ACCCTATCTCGGTCTATTCTTTTGATTTATAAGGGATTTTGCCGATTTCGGCCTATTGGTTAAAAAATGA
GCTGATTTAACAAAAATTTAACGCGAATTTTAACAAAATATTAACGCTTACAATTTAGGTGGCACTTTTC
GGGGAAATGTGCGCGGAACCCCTATTTGTTTATTTTTCTAAATACATTCAAATATGTATCCGCTCATGAG
ACAATAACCCTGATAAATGCTTCAATAATATTGAAAAAGGAAGAGTATGAGTATTCAACATTTCCGTGTC
GCCCTTATTCCCTTTTTTGCGGCATTTTGCCTTCCTGTTTTTGCTCACCCAGAAACGCTGGTGAAAGTAA
AAGATGCTGAAGATCAGTTGGGTGCACGAGTGGGTTACATCGAACTGGATCTCAACAGCGGTAAGATCCT
TGAGAGTTTTCGCCCCGAAGAACGTTTTCCAATGATGAGCACTTTTAAAGTTCTGCTATGTGGCGCGGTA
TTATCCCGTATTGACGCCGGGCAAGAGCAACTCGGTCGCCGCATACACTATTCTCAGAATGACTTGGTTG
AGTACTCACCAGTCACAGAAAAGCATCTTACGGATGGCATGACAGTAAGAGAATTATGCAGTGCTGCCAT
AACCATGAGTGATAACACTGCGGCCAACTTACTTCTGACAACGATCGGAGGACCGAAGGAGCTAACCGCT
TTTTTGCACAACATGGGGGATCATGTAACTCGCCTTGATCGTTGGGAACCGGAGCTGAATGAAGCCATAC
CAAACGACGAGCGTGACACCACGATGCCTGTAGCAATGGCAACAACGTTGCGCAAACTATTAACTGGCGA
ACTACTTACTCTAGCTTCCCGGCAACAATTAATAGACTGGATGGAGGCGGATAAAGTTGCAGGACCACTT
CTGCGCTCGGCCCTTCCGGCTGGCTGGTTTATTGCTGATAAATCTGGAGCCGGTGAGCGTGGGTCTCGCG
GTATCATTGCAGCACTGGGGCCAGATGGTAAGCCCTCCCGTATCGTAGTTATCTACACGACGGGGAGTCA
GGCAACTATGGATGAACGAAATAGACAGATCGCTGAGATAGGTGCCTCACTGATTAAGCATTGGTAACTG
TCAGACCAAGTTTACTCATATATACTTTAGATTGATTTAAAACTTCATTTTTAATTTAAAAGGATCTAGG
TGAAGATCCTTTTTGATAATCTCATGACCAAAATCCCTTAACGTGAGTTTTCGTTCCACTGAGCGTCAGA
CCCCGTAGAAAAGATCAAAGGATCTTCTTGAGATCCTTTTTTTCTGCGCGTAATCTGCTGCTTGCAAACA
AAAAAACCACCGCTACCAGCGGTGGTTTGTTTGCCGGATCAAGAGCTACCAACTCTTTTTCCGAAGGTAA
CTGGCTTCAGCAGAGCGCAGATACCAAATACTGTTCTTCTAGTGTAGCCGTAGTTAGGCCACCACTTCAA
GAACTCTGTAGCACCGCCTACATACCTCGCTCTGCTAATCCTGTTACCAGTGGCTGCTGCCAGTGGCGAT
AAGTCGTGTCTTACCGGGTTGGACTCAAGACGATAGTTACCGGATAAGGCGCAGCGGTCGGGCTGAACGG
GGGGTTCGTGCACACAGCCCAGCTTGGAGCGAACGACCTACACCGAACTGAGATACCTACAGCGTGAGCT
ATGAGAAAGCGCCACGCTTCCCGAAGGGAGAAAGGCGGACAGGTATCCGGTAAGCGGCAGGGTCGGAACA
GGAGAGCGCACGAGGGAGCTTCCAGGGGGAAACGCCTGGTATCTTTATAGTCCTGTCGGGTTTCGCCACC
TCTGACTTGAGCGTCGATTTTTGTGATGCTCGTCAGGGGGGCGGAGCCTATGGAAAAACGCCAGCAACGC
GGCCTTTTTACGGTTCCTGGCCTTTTGCTGGCCTTTTGCTCACATGTTCTTTCCTGCGTTATCCCCTGAT
TCTGTGGATAACCGTATTACCGCCTTTGAGTGAGCTGATACCGCTCGCCGCAGCCGAACGACCGAGCGCA
GCGAGTCAGTGAGCGAGGAAGCGGAAGAGCGCCCAATACGCAAACCGCCTCTCCCCGCGCGTTGGCCGAT
TCATTAATGCAGCTGGCACGACAGGTTTCCCGACTGGAAAGCGGGCAGTGAGCGCAACGCAATTAATGTG
AGTTAGCTCACTCATTAGGCACCCCAGGCTTTACACTTTATGCTTCCGGCTCGTATGTTGTGTGGAATTG
TGAGCGGATAACAATTTCACACAGGAAACAGCTATGACCATGATTACGCCAAGCGCGCAATTAACCCTCA
CTAAAGGGAACAAAAGCTGGAGCTGCAAGCTTAATGTAGTCTTATGCAATACTCTTGTAGTCTTGCAACA
TGGTAACGATGAGTTAGCAACATGCCTTACAAGGAGAGAAAAAGCACCGTGCATGCCGATTGGTGGAAGT
AAGGTGGTACGATCGTGCCTTATTAGGAAGGCAACAGACGGGTCTGACATGGATTGGACGAACCACTGAA
TTGCCGCATTGCAGAGATATTGTATTTAAGTGCCTAGCTCGATACATAAACGGGTCTCTCTGGTTAGACC
AGATCTGAGCCTGGGAGCTCTCTGGCTAACTAGGGAACCCACTGCTTAAGCCTCAATAAAGCTTGCCTTG
AGTGCTTCAAGTAGTGTGTGCCCGTCTGTTGTGTGACTCTGGTAACTAGAGATCCCTCAGACCCTTTTAG
TCAGTGTGGAAAATCTCTAGCAGTGGCGCCCGAACAGGGACTTGAAAGCGAAAGGGAAACCAGAGGAGCT
CTCTCGACGCAGGACTCGGCTTGCTGAAGCGCGCACGGCAAGAGGCGAGGGGCGGCGACTGGTGAGTACG
CCAAAAATTTTGACTAGCGGAGGCTAGAAGGAGAGAGATGGGTGCGAGAGCGTCAGTATTAAGCGGGGGA
GAATTAGATCGCGATGGGAAAAAATTCGGTTAAGGCCAGGGGGAAAGAAAAAATATAAATTAAAACATAT
AGTATGGGCAAGCAGGGAGCTAGAACGATTCGCAGTTAATCCTGGCCTGTTAGAAACATCAGAAGGCTGT
AGACAAATACTGGGACAGCTACAACCATCCCTTCAGACAGGATCAGAAGAACTTAGATCATTATATAATA
CAGTAGCAACCCTCTATTGTGTGCATCAAAGGATAGAGATAAAAGACACCAAGGAAGCTTTAGACAAGAT
AGAGGAAGAGCAAAACAAAAGTAAGACCACCGCACAGCAAGCGGCCGCTGATCTTCAGACCTGGAGGAGG
AGATATGAGGGACAATTGGAGAAGTGAATTATATAAATATAAAGTAGTAAAAATTGAACCATTAGGAGTA
GCACCCACCAAGGCAAAGAGAAGAGTGGTGCAGAGAGAAAAAAGAGCAGTGGGAATAGGAGCTTTGTTCC
TTGGGTTCTTGGGAGCAGCAGGAAGCACTATGGGCGCAGCGTCAATGACGCTGACGGTACAGGCCAGACA
ATTATTGTCTGGTATAGTGCAGCAGCAGAACAATTTGCTGAGGGCTATTGAGGCGCAACAGCATCTGTTG
CAACTCACAGTCTGGGGCATCAAGCAGCTCCAGGCAAGAATCCTGGCTGTGGAAAGATACCTAAAGGATC
AACAGCTCCTGGGGATTTGGGGTTGCTCTGGAAAACTCATTTGCACCACTGCTGTGCCTTGGAATGCTAG
TTGGAGTAATAAATCTCTGGAACAGATTTGGAATCACACGACCTGGATGGAGTGGGACAGAGAAATTAAC
AATTACACAAGCTTAATACACTCCTTAATTGAAGAATCGCAAAACCAGCAAGAAAAGAATGAACAAGAAT
TATTGGAATTAGATAAATGGGCAAGTTTGTGGAATTGGTTTAACATAACAAATTGGCTGTGGTATATAAA
ATTATTCATAATGATAGTAGGAGGCTTGGTAGGTTTAAGAATAGTTTTTGCTGTACTTTCTATAGTGAAT
AGAGTTAGGCAGGGATATTCACCATTATCGTTTCAGACCCACCTCCCAACCCCGAGGGGACCCATGCATT
GCATCTCAATTAGTCAGCAACCAGGTGTGGAAAGTCCCCAGGCTCCCCAGCAGGCAGAAGTATGCAAAGC
ATGCGTCTCAATTAGTCAGCAACCATAGTCCCGCCCCTAACTCCGCCCATCCCGCCCCTAACTCCGCCCA
GTTCCGCCCATTCTCCGCCCCATGGCTGACTAATTTTTTTTATTTATGCAGAGGCCGAGGCCGCCTCGGC
CTCTGAGCTATTCCAGAAGTAGTGAGGAGGCTTTTTTGGAGGCCTAGGCTTTTGCAAAAAGCTTTCTAGA
GGTACCACCGGAGCTTACCATGACCGAGTACAAGCCCACGGTGCGCCTCGCCACCCGCGACGACGTCCCC
AGGGCCGTACGCACCCTCGCCGCCGCGTTCGCCGACTACCCCGCCACGCGCCACACCGTCGATCCGGACC
GCCACATCGAGCGGGTCACCGAGCTGCAAGAACTCTTCCTCACGCGCGTCGGGCTCGACATCGGCAAGGT
GTGGGTCGCGGACGACGGCGCCGCCGTGGCGGTCTGGACCACGCCGGAGAGCGTCGAAGCGGGGGCGGTG
TTCGCCGAGATCGGCCCGCGCATGGCCGAGTTGAGCGGTTCCCGGCTGGCCGCGCAGCAACAGATGGAAG
GCCTCCTGGCGCCGCACCGGCCCAAGGAGCCCGCGTGGTTCCTGGCCACCGTCGGCGTCTCGCCCGACCA
CCAGGGCAAGGGTCTGGGCAGCGCCGTCGTGCTCCCCGGAGTGGAGGCGGCCGAGCGCGCCGGGGTGCCC
GCCTTCCTGGAGACCTCCGCGCCCCGCAACCTCCCCTTCTACGAGCGGCTCGGCTTCACCGTCACCGCCG
ACGTCGAGGTGCCCGAAGGACCGCGCACCTGGTGCATGACCCGCAAGCCCGGTGCCAGTTAACGAATTCT
AGATCTTGAGACAAATGGCAGTATTCATCCACAATTTTAAAAGAAAAGGGGGGATTGGGGGGTACAGTGC
AGGGGAAAGAATAGTAGACATAATAGCAACAGACATACAAACTAAAGAATTACAAAAACAAATTACAAAA
ATTCAAAATTTTCGGGTTTATTACAGGGACAGCAGAGATCCACTTTGGCGCCGGCTCGAGGCCTGCAGGT
GCAAAGATGGATAAAGTTTTAAACAGAGAGGAATCTTTGCAGCTAATGGACCTTCTAGGTCTTGAAAGGA
GTGGGAATTGGCTCCGGTGCCCGTCAGTGGGCAGAGCGCACATCGCCCACAGTCCCCGAGAAGTTGGGGG
GAGGGGTCGGCAATTGAACCGGTGCCTAGAGAAGGTGGCGCGGGGTAAACTGGGAAAGTGATGTCGTGTA
CTGGCTCCGCCTTTTTCCCGAGGGTGGGGGAGAACCGTATATAAGTGCAGTAGTCGCCGTGAACGTTCTT
TTTCGCAACGGGTTTGCCGCCAGAACACAGGTAAGTGCCGTGTGTGGTTCCCGCGGGCCTGGCCTCTTTA
CGGGTTATGGCCCTTGCGTGCCTTGAATTACTTCCACCTGGCTGCAGTACGTGATTCTTGATCCCGAGCT
TCGGGTTGGAAGTGGGTGGGAGAGTTCGAGGCCTTGCGCTTAAGGAGCCCCTTCGCCTCGTGCTTGAGTT
GAGGCCTGGCCTGGGCGCTGGGGCCGCCGCGTGCGAATCTGGTGGCACCTTCGCGCCTGTCTCGCTGCTT
TCGATAAGTCTCTAGCCATTTAAAATTTTTGATGACCTGCTGCGACGCTTTTTTTCTGGCAAGATAGTCT
TGTAAATGCGGGCCAAGATCTGCACACTGGTATTTCGGTTTTTGGGGCCGCGGGCGGCGACGGGGCCCGT
GCGTCCCAGCGCACATGTTCGGCGAGGCGGGGCCTGCGAGCGCGGCCACCGAGAATCGGACGGGGGTAGT
CTCAAGCTGGCCGGCCTGCTCTGGTGCCTGGCCTCGCGCCGCCGTGTATCGCCCCGCCCTGGGCGGCAAG
GCTGGCCCGGTCGGCACCAGTTGCGTGAGCGGAAAGATGGCCGCTTCCCGGCCCTGCTGCAGGGAGCTCA
AAATGGAGGACGCGGCGCTCGGGAGAGCGGGCGGGTGAGTCACCCACACAAAGGAAAAGGGCCTTTCCGT
CCTCAGCCGTCGCTTCATGTGACTCCACGGAGTACCGGGCGCCGTCCAGGCACCTCGATTAGTTCTCGAG
CTTTTGGAGTACGTCGTCTTTAGGTTGGGGGGAGGGGTTTTATGCGATGGAGTTTCCCCACACTGAGTGG
GTGGAGACTGAAGTTAGGCCAGCTTGGCACTTGATGTAATTCTCCTTGGAATTTGCCCTTTTTGAGTTTG
GATCTTGGTTCATTCTCAAGCCTCAGACAGTGGTTCAAAGTTTTTTTCTTCCATTTCAGGTGTCGTGAGG
CTAGCACCGCCACC
Features (pLannotate 1.2.2; 31 found; start..end, strand, type, name):
      1..3828    +  CDS            PRDM16: PRD16_HUMAN - Also known as KIAA1675 From Homo sapiens (Human).
   3844..3897    +  promoter       U6 promoter (fragment): RNA polymerase III promoter for human U6 snRNA
   3939..4527    +  misc_feature   WPRE: woodchuck hepatitis virus posttranscriptional regulatory element
   4578..4597    +  misc_feature   cPPT/CTS (fragment): central polypurine tract and central termination sequence of HIV-1
   4599..4832    +  LTR            3' LTR (ΔU3): self-inactivating 3' long terminal repeat (LTR) from HIV-1
   4910..5031    +  polyA_signal   SV40 poly(A) signal: SV40 polyadenylation signal
   5071..5206    +  rep_origin     SV40 ori: SV40 origin of replication
   5227..5245    -  promoter       T7 promoter: promoter for bacteriophage T7 RNA polymerase
   5253..5408    +  CDS            lacZα (fragment): LacZα fragment of β-galactosidase; lacZ fragment
   5413..5841    +  rep_origin     f1 ori (sequence partly withheld): f1 bacteriophage origin of replication; arrow indicates direction of (+) strand synthesis
   5894..5998    +  promoter       AmpR promoter: bla
   5999..6859    +  CDS            AmpR: β-lactamase; bla; confers resistance to ampicillin, carbenicillin, and related antibiotics
   7030..7618    +  rep_origin     ori: high-copy-number ColE1/pMB1/pBR322/pUC origin of replication
   7801..7893    +  CDS            lacI (fragment): lac repressor; lacI; The lac repressor binds to the lac operator to inhibit transcription in E. coli. This inhibition can be relieved by adding lactose or isopropyl-β-D-thiogalactopyranoside (IPTG).
   7906..7927    +  protein_bind   CAP binding site: CAP binding activates transcription in the presence of cAMP. E. coli catabolite activator protein
   7942..7972    +  promoter       lac promoter: promoter for the E. coli lac operon
   7976..7998    +  protein_bind   lac operator (fragment): The lac repressor binds to the lac operator to inhibit transcription in E. coli. This inhibition can be relieved by adding lactose or isopropyl-β-D-thiogalactopyranoside (IPTG). lac repressor encoded by lacI
   8041..8059    +  promoter       T3 promoter: promoter for bacteriophage T3 RNA polymerase
   8087..8313    +  promoter       RSV promoter: Rous sarcoma virus enhancer/promoter
   8314..8494    +  LTR            5' LTR (truncated): truncated 5' long terminal repeat (LTR) from HIV-1
   8541..8666    +  misc_feature   HIV-1 Ψ: packaging signal of human immunodeficiency virus type 1
   8650..9013    +  CDS            HIV-1 gag (fragment): gag protein from human immunodeficiency virus 1; gag
   9159..9392    +  misc_feature   RRE: The Rev response element (RRE) of HIV-1 allows for Rev-dependent mRNA export from the nucleus to the cytoplasm.
   9769..9795    +  CDS            Rev (fragment): human immunodeficiency virus 1 (HIV-1) Rev protein; rev; enhances nuclear export of unspliced and incompletely spliced viral mRNAs
   9802..9825    +  promoter       SV40 promoter (fragment): SV40 early promoter
   9826..9897    +  promoter       SV40 promoter (fragment): SV40 enhancer and early promoter
   9921..10056   +  rep_origin     SV40 ori: SV40 origin of replication
  10102..10698   +  CDS            PuroR (fragment): puromycin N-acetyltransferase; pac from Streptomyces; confers resistance to puromycin
  10747..10864   +  misc_feature   cPPT/CTS: central polypurine tract and central termination sequence of HIV-1
  10929..10995   +  CDS            small t antigen (fragment): SV40 (simian virus 40) small t antigen
  11002..12180   +  promoter       EF-1α promoter: strong constitutive promoter for human elongation factor EF-1α
