[The description below was written by a language model from this plasmid's Addgene catalogue record and pLannotate feature annotations shown in this document.]
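Description:
TFORF0675 is a third-generation-style, self-inactivating lentiviral expression plasmid built on the pLX_TRC317 backbone for overexpressing the human transcription factor PRDM16 (also known as MEL1) in mammalian cells. It is propagated in E. coli through a high-copy ColE1/pUC-type origin with ampicillin (β-lactamase) selection, and also carries an f1 origin. The depositor cautions that recombination can occur, as is common for LTR-containing plasmids. The sequenced record is about 12.2 kb, consistent with the stated backbone and insert sizes.

The viral genome is transcribed from an RSV promoter fused to a truncated HIV-1 5' LTR. This is followed by the Ψ packaging signal with a partial gag region and the Rev response element for Rev-dependent nuclear export. Inside the provirus, an SV40 early promoter drives puromycin N-acetyltransferase so that transduced cells can be selected. A central polypurine tract, which aids nuclear import, lies just downstream of that cassette. The strong constitutive EF-1α promoter then drives the PRDM16 open reading frame; in the circular map, the promoter ends immediately before the ORF at the sequence origin. Downstream of the ORF are a WPRE, which enhances transcript stability and expression, and the ΔU3 3' LTR, which inactivates the LTR promoter after integration. An SV40 poly(A) signal follows outside the provirus.

According to the record, the construct carries a unique 24-bp barcode, although this is not annotated as a separate feature in the table. The short "U6 promoter" fragment between the ORF and the WPRE is probably a partial sequence match rather than a functional promoter. The barcode allows this factor to be identified in pooled overexpression screens, and the plasmid belongs to a barcoded transcription factor ORF collection used to study directed differentiation.
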