Addgene plasmid #141659: TFORF0675
Purpose: Lentiviral vector for overexpressing the PRDM16 transcription factor ORF with a unique 24-bp barcode. Barcodes facilitate identification of transcription factors in pooled screens.
Depositing lab: Feng Zhang. Depositing organization: Broad Institute. Publication: A transcription factor atlas of directed differentiation. Joung J, Ma S, Tay T, Geiger-Schuller KR, Kirchgatterer PC, Verdine VK, Guo B, Arias-Garcia MA, Allen WE, Singh A, Kuksenko O, Abudayyeh OO, Gootenberg JS, Fu Z, Macrae RK, Buenrostro JD, Regev A, Zhang F. Cell. 2023 Jan 5;186(1):209-229.e26. doi: 10.1016/j.cell.2022.11.026. PubMed 36608654.
Backbone
  Vector backbone: pLX_TRC317
  Backbone manufacturer: Broad Institute Genetic Perturbation Platform
  Backbone size w/o insert (bp): 8264
  Vector type: Mammalian Expression, Lentiviral
  Selectable markers: Puromycin
Growth in bacteria
  Bacterial resistance: Ampicillin, 100 μg/mL
  Growth temperature: 37°C
  Growth strain: NEB Stable
  Copy number: High Copy
Gene/Insert
  Gene/Insert name: PRDM16
  Species: H. sapiens (human)
  Insert size (bp): 3932
  Entrez Gene: PRDM16 (a.k.a. CMD1LL, KMT8F, LVNC8, MEL1, PFM13)
  Promoter: EF1a
  Cloning method: Unknown
  Sequencing primers: 5′ GGGTGGAGACTGAAGTTAGGCCAG; 3′ CACATAGCGTAAAAGGAGCAACATAG
Terms and licenses: Academic/Nonprofit Terms; Industry Terms: Not Available to Industry
Depositor comments: NM_022114,ENST00000270722 . The transcription factor ORF portion of this plasmid was synthesized by Genewiz. Please test multiple small colonies in case of plasmid recombination. To make this collection available in a timely manner, a portion of this collection was not fully sequenced by Addgene. If an Addgene verified full plasmid sequence is not available, please contact us prior to placing an order to request the full sequence.
How to cite: TFORF0675 was a gift from Feng Zhang (Addgene plasmid # 141659 ; http://n2t.net/addgene:141659 ; RRID:Addgene_141659)
