>Addgene plasmid #141659 | TFORF0675 | depositor partial sequence | sequence record 277114 | Insert
ACCGCCACCATGCGATCCAAGGCGAGGGCGAGGAAGCTAGCCAAAAGTGACGGTGACGTTGTAAATAATA
TGTATGAGCCCAACCGGGACCTGCTGGCCAGCCACAGCGCGGAGGACGAGGCCGAGGACAGTGCCATGTC
GCCCATCCCCGTGGGGCCACCGTCCCCCTTCCCCACCAGCGAGGACTTCACCCCCAAGGAGGGCTCGCCG
TACGAGGCCCCTGTCTACATTCCTGAAGACATTCCGATCCCAGCAGACTTCGAGCTCCGAGAGTCCTCCA
TCCCAGGGGCTGGCCTGGGGGTCTGGGCCAAGAGGAAGATGGAAGCCGGGGAGAGGCTGGGCCCCTGCGT
GGTGGTGCCCCGGGCGGCGGCAAAGGAGACAGACTTCGGATGGGAGCAAATACTGACGGACGTGGAAGTG
TCGCCCCAGGAAGGCTGCATCACAAAGATCTCCGAAGACCTGGGCAGTGAGAAGTTCTGCGTGGATGCAA
ATCAGGCGGGGGCTGGCAGCTGGCTCAAGTACATCCGTGTGGCGTGCTCCTGCGATGACCAGAACCTCAC
CATGTGTCAGATCAGTGAGCAGATTTACTATAAAGTCATTAAGGACATTGAGCCAGGTGAGGAGCTGCTG
GTGCACGTGAAGGAAGGCGTCTACCCCCTGGGCACAGTGCCGCCCGGCCTGGACGAGGAGCCCACGTTCC
GCTGTGACGAGTGTGACGAACTCTTCCAGTCCAAGCTGGACCTGCGGCGCCATAAGAAGTACACGTGTGG
CTCAGTGGGGGCTGCGCTCTACGAGGGCCTGGCTGAGGAGCTCAAGCCCGAGGGCCTTGGCGGTGGCAGC
GGCCAAGCCCACGAGTGCAAGGACTGCGAGCGGATGTTCCCCAACAAGTACAGCCTGGAGCAGCACATGG
TCATCCACACGGAGGAGCGCGAGTACAAATGCGACCAGTGTCCCAAGGCCTTCAACTGGAAGTCCAACCT
CATCCGCCACCAGATGTCCCACGACAGCGGCAAACGCTTCGAATGTGAAAACTGCGTGAAGGTGTTCACG
GACCCCAGCAACCTTCAGCGGCACATCCGCTCGCAGCACGTGGGCGCTCGGGCCCACGCCTGCCCCGACT
GCGGGAAGACCTTCGCCACGTCCTCCGGCCTCAAGCAGCACAAGCATATCCACAGCACGGTGAAGCCTTT
CATATGTGAGGTCTGCCACAAGTCCTACACGCAGTTCTCCAACCTGTGCCGGCACAAGCGGATGCACGCC
GACTGCCGCACGCAGATCAAGTGCAAGGACTGTGGCCAGATGTTCAGCACTACCTCCTCCCTCAACAAGC
ACCGGCGCTTCTGCGAGGGCAAGAACCATTACACGCCGGGCGGCATCTTTGCCCCGGGCCTGCCCTTGAC
CCCCAGCCCCATGATGGACAAGGCAAAACCCTCCCCCAGCCTCAATCACGCCAGCCTGGGCTTCAACGAG
TACTTTCCCTCCAGGCCGCACCCGGGGAGCCTGCCCTTCTCCACGGCGCCTCCCACGTTCCCCGCACTCA
CCCCCGGCTTCCCGGGCATCTTCCCTCCATCCTTGTACCCCCGGCCGCCTCTGCTACCTCCCACATCGCT
GCTCAAGAGCCCCCTGAACCACACCCAGGACGCCAAGCTCCCCAGTCCCCTGGGGAACCCAGCCCTGCCC
CTGGTCTCCGCCGTCAGCAACAGCAGCCAGGGCACGACGGCAGCTGCGGGGCCCGAGGAGAAGTTCGAGA
GCCGCCTGGAGGACTCCTGTGTGGAGAAGCTGAAGACCAGGAGCAGCGACATGTCGGACGGCAGTGACTT
TGAGGACGTCAACACCACCACGGGGACCGACCTGGACACGACCACGGGGACGGGCTCGGACCTGGACAGC
GACGTGGACAGCGACCCTGACAAGGACAAGGGCAAGGGCAAGTCCGCCGAGGGCCAGCCCAAGTTTGGGG
GCGGCTTGGCGCCCCCGGGGGCCCCGAACAGCGTGGCCGAGGTGCCTGTCTTCTATTCCCAGCACTCATT
CTTCCCGCCACCCGACGAGCAGCTGCTGACTGCAACGGGCGCCGCCGGGGACTCCATCAAGGCCATCGCA
TCCATTGCCGAGAAGTACTTTGGCCCCGGCTTCATGGGGATGCAGGAGAAGAAGCTGGGCTCGCTCCCCT
ACCACTCGGCGTTCCCCTTCCAGTTCCTGCCCAACTTCCCCCACTCCCTTTACCCCTTCACGGACCGAGC
CCTCGCCCACAACTTGCTGGTCAAGGCCGAGCCAAAGTCACCCCGGGACGCCCTCAAGGTGGGCGGCCCC
AGTGCCGAGTGCCCCTTTGATCTCACCACCAAGCCCAAAGACGTGAAGCCCATCCTGCCCATGCCCAAGG
GCCCCTCGGCCCCCGCATCCGGCGAGGAGCAGCCGCTGGACCTGAGCATCGGCAGCCGGGCCCGTGCCAG
CCAAAACGGCGGCGGGCGGGAGCCCCGCAAGAACCACGTCTATGGGGAACGCAAGCTGGGCGCCGGCGAG
GGGCTGCCCCAGGTGTGCCCGGCGCGGATGCCCCAGCAGCCCCCGCTCCACTACGCCAAGCCCTCGCCCT
TCTTCATGGACCCCATCTACAGCAGGGTAGAAAAGCGGAAGGTCACAGACCCCGTGGGAGCCCTGAAGGA
GAAGTACCTGCGGCCGTCCCCGCTGCTCTTCCACCCCCAGATGTCAGCCATAGAGACCATGACAGAGAAG
CTGGAGAGCTTTGCAGCCATGAAGGCGGACTCGGGCAGCTCCCTGCAGCCCCTCCCCCACCACCCCTTCA
ACTTCCGGTCCCCACCCCCAACGCTCTCCGACCCCATCCTCAGGAAGGGCAAGGAGCGATACACGTGCAG
GTACTGTGGGAAGATCTTCCCCAGATCAGCCAATCTCACCAGACACCTGAGGACGCACACTGGGGAGCAG
CCGTACAGGTGTAAGTACTGCGACCGCTCCTTCAGCATCTCTTCGAACCTCCAGCGGCACGTCCGGAACA
TCCACAACAAGGAGAAGCCTTTCAAGTGCCACCTGTGCAACCGCTGCTTCGGGCAGCAGACCAACCTGGA
CCGGCACCTCAAGAAGCACGAGCACGAGAACGCACCAGTGAGCCAGCACCCCGGGGTCCTCACGAACCAC
CTGGGGACCAGCGCGTCCTCTCCCACCTCAGAGTCGGACAACCACGCACTTTTAGACGAGAAAGAAGACT
CTTATTTCTCGGAAATCAGAAACTTTATTGCCAATAGTGAGATGAACCAAGCATCAACGCGAACAGAGAA
ACGGGCGGACATGCAGATCGTGGACGGCAGTGCCCAGTGTCCAGGCCTAGCCAGTGAGAAGCAGGAGGAC
GTGGAGGAGGAGGACGACGATGACCTGGAGGAGGACGATGAGGACAGCCTGGCCGGGAAGTCGCAGGATG
ACACCGTGTCCCCCGCACCCGAGCCCCAGGCCGCCTACGAGGATGAGGAGGATGAGGAGCCAGCCGCCTC
CCTGGCCGTGGGCTTTGACCACACCCGAAGGTGTGCTGAGGACCACGAAGGCGGTCTGTTAGCTTTGGAG
CCGATGCCGACTTTTGGGAAGGGGCTGGACCTCCGCAGAGCAGCTGAGGAAGCATTTGAAGTTAAAGATG
TGCTTAATTCCACCTTAGATTCTGAGGCTTTAAAACATACACTGTGCAGGCAGGCTAAGAACCAGGCATA
TGCAATGATGCTGTCCCTTTCCGAAGACACTCCTCTCCACACCCCCTCCCAGGGTTCTCTGGACGCTTGG
TTGAAGGTCACTGGAGCCACGTCGGAGTCTGGAGCATTTCACCCCATCAACCACCTCTAGTAATGAACTA
GTCCGTAACTTGAAAGTATTTCGATTTCTTGGCTTTATATATCTTGTGGAAAGGACGACGACTAAATATG
CTTCCCACGTGC
