>Addgene plasmid #141659 | TFORF0675 | depositor partial sequence | sequence record 277115 | Barcode
CGACTAAATATGCTTCCCACGTGC
